>Addgene plasmid #206026 | pORF2 | addgene full sequence | sequence record 417614 | Addgene NGS Result
GGATCGATCCGGCTGTGGAATGTGTGTCAGTTAGGGTGTGGAAAGTCCCCAGGCTCCCCAGCAGGCAGAA
GTATGCAAAGCATGCATCTCAATTAGTCAGCAACCAGGTGTGGAAAGTCCCCAGGCTCCCCAGCAGGCAG
AAGTATGCAAAGCATGCATCTCAATTAGTCAGCAACCATAGTCCCGCCCCTAACTCCGCCCATCCCGCCC
CTAACTCCGCCCAGTTCCGCCCATTCTCCGCCCCATGGCTGACTAATTTTTTTTATTTATGCAGAGGCCG
AGGCCGCCTCGGCCTCTGAGCTATTCCAGAAGTAGTGAGGAGGCTTTTTTGGAGGCCTAGGCTTTTGCAA
AAAGCTCTCTGGCTAACTAGAGAACCCACTGCTTACTGGCTTATCGAAATTAATACGACTCACTATAGGG
AGACCCAAGCTGGCTAGCGCTACCGGACTCAGATCTCGACACCATGCCCCCCCTGACCACCAAGATCACC
GGCAGCAACAACTACTTCAGCCTGATCAGCCTGAACATCAACGGCCTGAACAGCCCCATCAAGCGGCACC
GCCTGACCAACTGGCTGCACAAGCAGGACCCCACCTTCTGTTGCCTCCAGGAGACCCACCTGCGCGAGAA
GGACCGGCACTACCTGCGGATGAAGGGCTGGAAGACCATCTTTCAGGCCAACGGCATGAAGAAGCAGGCT
GGCGTGGCCATCCTGATCAGCGACAAGATCGACTTCCAGCCCAAGGTGATCAAGAAGGACAAGGAGGGCC
ACTTCATCCTGATCAAGGGCAAGATCCTGCAGGAGGAGCTGAGCATTCTGAACATCTACGCCCCCAACAC
CCGCGCCGCCACCTTCACCAAGGAGACCCTCGTGAAGCTGAAGGCCCACATCGCTCCCCACACCATCATC
GTCGGCGACTTCAACACCCCCCTGAGCCCCATGGACAGATCTTGGAAGCAGAAGCTGAACCGCGACACCC
TGAAGCTGACCGAGGTGATGAAGCAGATGGACCTGACCGACATCTACCGCACCTTCTACCCCAAGACCAA
GGGCTACACCTTCTTCAGCGCTCCCCACGGCACCTTCAGCAAGATCGACCACATCATCGGCCACAAGAGC
GGGCTGAACCGGCTGAAGAACATCGAGATCGTGCCCTGCATCCTGAGCGACCACCATGCCCTGCGCCTGA
TCTTCAACAACAAGATTAACAACCGCAAGCCCACCTTCACCTGGAAGCTGAACAACACCCTGCTGAACGA
CACCCTGGTGAAGGAAGGCATCAAGAAGGAGATCAAGGACTTCCTGGAGTTCAACGAGAACGAGGCCACC
ACCTACCCTAACCTGTGGGACACCATGAAGGCCTTCCTGCGGGGCAAGCTGATCGCCATGAGCGCCTTCA
AGAAGAAGCGGGAGCGCGCCCACACTAGTAGCCTGACCACCCACCTGAAGGCCCTGGAGAAGAAGGAGGC
TAACTCCCCCAAGCGCTCCCGGCGGCAGGAGATCATCAAGCTGCGCGGCGAGATCAACCAGGTGGAGACC
CGGCGCACCATCCAACGGATCAACCAGACCCGGTCTTGGTTCTTCGAGAAGATCAACAAGATCGACAAGC
CCCTGGCTCGCCTGACCAAGGGCCACCGCGACAAGATCCTGATCAACAAGATCCGCAACGAGAAGGGCGA
CATCACCACCGACCCCGAGGAGATCCAGAACACCATCCGCAGCTTCTACAAGCGCCTGTACAGCACCAAG
CTGGAGAACCTGGACGAGATGGACAAGTTCCTGGACCGCTATCAGGTGCCCAAGCTGAACCAGGACCAGG
TGGACCTGCTGAACAGCCCCATCTCCCCCAAGGAAATCGAGGCCGTGATCAACAGCCTGCCCGCCAAGAA
GAGCCCCGGCCCCGACGGCTTCAGCGCTGAGTTCTACCAGACCTTCAAGGAGGACCTGACCCCCGTGCTG
CACAAGCTTTTCCACAAGATCGAGGTCGAGGGCATCCTCCCCAACAGCTTCTACGAGGCCACCATCACCC
TGATCCCCAAGCCCCAGAAGGACCCCACCAAGATCGAGAACTTCCGCCCCATCAGCCTGATGAACATCGA
CGCCAAGATCCTGAACAAGATCCTCGCCAACCGCATCCAGGAGCACATCAAGGCCATCATCCACCCTGAC
CAGGTCGGCTTCATCCCCGGCATGCAGGGCTGGTTCAACATCCGCAAGAGCATCAACGTGATCCACTACA
TCAACAAGCTGAAGGACAAGAACCACATGATCATCAGCCTGGACGCCGAGAAGGCCTTCGACAAGATCCA
GCACCCCTTCATGATCAAGGTCCTGGAGCGCAGCGGCATTCAGGGCCAGTACCTCAACATGATCAAGGCC
ATCTACAGCAAGCCCGTCGCCAACATCAAGGTGAACGGGGAGAAGCTGGAGGCCATCCCTCTGAAGAGCG
GCACGCGTCAGGGCTGTCCTCTGTCCCCCTACCTGTTCAACATCGTGCTGGAGGTGCTGGCCCGCGCTAT
CCGGCAGCAGAAGGAGATCAAGGGCATCCAGATCGGCAAGGAGGAAGTGAAGATCAGCCTGTTCGCCGAC
GACATGATCGTGTACATCAGCGACCCCAAGAACAGCAACCGCGAGCTCCTGAACCTGATCAACAGCTTCG
GCGAGGTGGCTGGCTACAAGATCAACAGCAACAAGAGCATGGCCTTCCTGTACACCAAGAACAAGCAGGC
CGAGAAGGAGATCCGCGAGACCACCCCCTTCAGCATCGCCACCAACAACATCAAGTACCTGGGCGTGACC
CTGACCAAGGAGGTGAAGGACCTGTACGACAAGAACTTCAAGAGCCTGAAGAAGGAGATCAAGGAGGACC
TGCGCCGCTGGAAGGACCTGCCCTGCAGCTGGATCGGCCGCACCAACATCGTGAAGATGGCCATCCTGCC
CAAGGCTATCTACCGCTTCAACGCCATCCCCATCAAGATCCCCACCCAGTTCTTCAACGAGCTCGAGGGC
GCCATCTGCAAGTTCATCTGGAACAACAAGAAGCCCCGCATCGCCAAGACCCTGCTGAAGGACAAGCGCA
CCAGTGGGGGGATCACCATGCCCGACCTGAAGCTGTACTACCGCGCCATCGTGATCAAGACCGCCTGGTA
CTGGTACCGCGACCGCCAGGTGGACCAGTGGAACCGCATCGAGGACCCCGAGATGAACCCCCACACCTAC
GGCCACCTGATCTTCGACAAGGGCGCCAAGACCATCCAGTGGAAGAAGGACAGCATCTTCAACAACTGGT
GCTGGCACAACTGGCTGCTGAGCTGCCGCCGCATGCGCATCGACCCCTACCTAAGCCCCTGCACCAAGGT
GAAGAGCAAGTGGATCAAGGAGCTGCACATCAAGCCCGAGACTCTGAAGCTGATCGAGGAGAAGGTGGGC
AAGAGCCTGGAGGACATGGGCACCGGCGAAAAGTTCCTGAACCGCACCGCCATGGCCTGTGCCGTGCGCA
GCCGGATCGATAAGTGGGACCTGATGAAGCTGCAGTCCTTCTGTAAGGCCAAGGATACCGTGTACAAGAC
CAAGCGCCCCCCGACCGACTGGGAGCGCATCTTCACCTACCCCAAGAGCGACCGCGGCCTGATCAGCAAC
ATCTACAAGGAGCTGAAGAAGGTGGACCTGCGCAAGAGCAACAACCCGCTGAAGAAGTGGGGCTCCGAGC
TGAACAAGGAGTTCTCCCCCGAGGAGTACCGCATGGCCGAGAAGCACCTGAAGAAGTGCAGCACCAGCCT
GATCATCCGCGAGATGCAGATCAAGACCACCCTGCGCTTCCACCTGACCCCCGTGCGGATGGCCAAGATC
AAGAACAGCGGCGACTCGCGATGCTGGCGGGGCTGCGGCGAGCGCGGCACCCTGCTGCACTGCTGGTGGG
ACTGTCGCCTGGTCCAGCCCCTGTGGAAGAGCGTGTGGCGGTTCCTGCGGAAGCTGGACATCGTGCTGCC
CGAGGACCCCGCTATCCCCCTGCTGGGCATCTACCCTGAGGAGGCCCCCACCGGCAAGAAGGACACCTGC
AGTACCATGTTCATCGCCGCTCTGTTCATCATCGCCCGCAACTGGAAGGAGCCCCGCTGCCCCAGCACCG
AGGAGTGGATTCAGAAGATGTGGTACATCTACACCATGGAGTACTACAGCGCCATCAAGAAGAACGAGTT
CATGAAGTTCCTGGCCAAGTGGATGGACCTGGAGAGCATCATCCTGAGCGAGGTGACCCAGAGCCAGCGC
AACAGCCACAACATGTACAGCCTGATCAGCGGCTACTAGGGATCCGCCCCTCTCCCTCCCCCCCCCCTAA
CGTTACTGGCCGAAGCCGCTTGGAATAAGGCCGGTGTGCGTTTGTCTATATGTTATTTTCCACCATATTG
CCGTCTTTTGGCAATGTGAGGGCCCGGAAACCTGGCCCTGTCTTCTTGACGAGCATTCCTAGGGGTCTTT
CCCCTCTCGCCAAAGGAATGCAAGGTCTGTTGAATGTCGTGAAGGAAGCAGTTCCTCTGGAAGCTTCTTG
AAGACAAACAACGTCTGTAGCGACCCTTTGCAGGCAGCGGAACCCCCCACCTGGCGACAGGTGCCTCTGC
GGCCAAAAGCCACGTGTATAAGATACACCTGCAAAGGCGGCACAACCCCAGTGCCACGTTGTGAGTTGGA
TAGTTGTGGAAAGAGTCAAATGGCTCTCCTCAAGCGTATTCAACAAGGGGCTGAAGGATGCCCAGAAGGT
ACCCCATTGTATGGGATCTGATCTGGGGCCTCGGTACACATGCTTTACATGTGTTTAGTCGAGGTTAAAA
AAACGTCTAGGCCCCCCGAACCACGGGGACGTGGTTTTCCTTTGAAAAACACGATGATAATATGGCCACA
ACCATGGCCTCCTCCGAGGACGTCATCAAGGAGTTCATGCGCTTCAAGGTGCGCATGGAGGGCTCCGTGA
ACGGCCACGAGTTCGAGATCGAGGGCGAGGGCGAGGGCCGCCCCTACGAGGGCACCCAGACCGCCAAGCT
GAAGGTGACCAAGGGCGGCCCCCTGCCCTTCGCCTGGGACATCCTGTCCCCCCAGTTCCAGTACGGCTCC
AAGGTGTACGTGAAGCACCCCGCCGACATCCCCGACTACAAGAAGCTGTCCTTCCCCGAGGGCTTCAAGT
GGGAGCGCGTGATGAACTTCGAGGACGGCGGCGTGGTGACCGTGACCCAGGACTCCTCCCTGCAGGACGG
CTCCTTCATCTACAAGGTGAAGTTCATCGGCGTGAACTTCCCCTCCGACGGCCCCGTAATGCAGAAGAAG
ACTATGGGCTGGGAGGCCTCCACCGAGCGCCTGTACCCCCGCGACGGCGTGCTGAAGGGCGAGATCCACA
AGGCCCTGAAGCTGAAGGACGGCGGCCACTACCTGGTGGAGTTCAAGTCTATCTATATGGCCAAGAAGCC
CGTGCAGCTGCCCGGCTACTACTACGTGGACTCCAAGCTGGACATCACCTCCCACAACGAGGACTACACC
ATCGTGGAGCAGTACGAGCGCGCCGAGGGCCGCCACCACCTGTTCCTGTAGCGGCCGCTCGAGTCTAGAG
GGCCCGTTTAAACCCGCTGATCAGCCTCGACTGTGCCTTCTAGTTGCCAGCCATCTGTTGTTTGCCCCTC
CCCCGTGCCTTCCTTGACCCTGGAAGGTGCCACTCCCACTGTCCTTTCCTAATAAAATGAGGAAATTGCA
TCGCATTGTCTGAGTAGGTGTCATTCTATTCTGGGGGGTGGGGTGGGGCAGGACAGCAAGGGGGAGGATT
GGGAAGACAATAGCAGGCATGCTGGGGATGCGGTGGGCTCTATGGCTTCTGAGGCGGAAAGAACCAGCAT
GTGAGCAAAAGGCCAGCAAAAGGCCAGGAACCGTAAAAAGGCCGCGTTGCTGGCGTTTTTCCATAGGCTC
CGCCCCCCTGACGAGCATCACAAAAATCGACGCTCAAGTCAGAGGTGGCGAAACCCGACAGGACTATAAA
GATACCAGGCGTTTCCCCCTGGAAGCTCCCTCGTGCGCTCTCCTGTTCCGACCCTGCCGCTTACCGGATA
CCTGTCCGCCTTTCTCCCTTCGGGAAGCGTGGCGCTTTCTCATAGCTCACGCTGTAGGTATCTCAGTTCG
GTGTAGGTCGTTCGCTCCAAGCTGGGCTGTGTGCACGAACCCCCCGTTCAGCCCGACCGCTGCGCCTTAT
CCGGTAACTATCGTCTTGAGTCCAACCCGGTAAGACACGACTTATCGCCACTGGCAGCAGCCACTGGTAA
CAGGATTAGCAGAGCGAGGTATGTAGGCGGTGCTACAGAGTTCTTGAAGTGGTGGCCTAACTACGGCTAC
ACTAGAAGAACAGTATTTGGTATCTGCGCTCTGCTGAAGCCAGTTACCTTCGGAAAAAGAGTTGGTAGCT
CTTGATCCGGCAAACAAACCACCGCTGGTAGCGGTGGTTTTTTTGTTTGCAAGCAGCAGATTACGCGCAG
AAAAAAAGGATCTCAAGAAGATCCTTTGATCTTTTCTACGGGGTCTGACGCTCAGTGGAACGAAAACTCA
CGTTAAGGGATTTTGGTCATGACATTAACCTATAAAAATAGGCGTATCACGAGGCCCTTTCGTCTCGCGC
GTTTCGGTGATGACGGTGAAAACCTCTGACACATGCAGCTCCCGGAGACGGTCACAGCTTGTCTGTAAGC
GGATGCCGGGAGCAGACAAGCCCGTCAGGGCGCGTCAGCGGGTGTTGGCGGGTGTCGGGGCTGGCTTAAC
TATGCGGCATCAGAGCAGATTGTACTGAGAGTGCACCATATGCGGTGTGAAATACCGCACAGATGCGTAA
GGAGAAAATACCGCATCAGG
[124 nt withheld, positions 6881-7004]
C
[91 nt withheld, positions 7006-7096]
A
[49 nt withheld, positions 7098-7146]
CCTTTGACGTTGGAGTCCACGTTCTTT
[37 nt withheld, positions 7174-7210]
ACCCTATCTCGGTCTATTCTTTTGATTTATAAGGGATTTTGCCGATTTCGGCCTATTGGTTAAAAAATGA
GCTGATTTAACAAAAATTTAACGCGAATTTTAACAAAATATTAACGCTTACAATTTCCATTCGCCATTCA
GGCTGAACTAGATCTAGAGTCCGTTACATAACTTACGGTAAATGGCCCGCCTGGCTGACCGCCCAACGAC
CCCCGCCCATTGACGTCAATAATGACGTATGTTCCCATAGTAACGCCAATAGGGACTTTCCATTGACGTC
AATGGGTGGAGTATTTACGGTAAACTGCCCACTTGGCAGTACATCAAGTGTATCATATGCCAAGTACGCC
CCCTATTGACGTCAATGACGGTAAATGGCCCGCCTGGCATTATGCCCAGTACATGACCTTATGGGACTTT
CCTACTTGGCAGTACATCTACGTATTAGTCATCGCTATTACCATGGTGATGCGGTTTTGGCAGTACATCA
ATGGGCGTGGATAGCGGTTTGACTCACGGGGATTTCCAAGTCTCCACCCCATTGACGTCAATGGGAGTTT
GTTTTGGCACCAAAATCAACGGGACTTTCCAAAATGTCGTAACAACTCCGCCCCATTGACGCAAATGGGC
GGTAGGCGTGTACGGTGGGAGGTCTATATAAGCAGAGCTCGTTTAGTGAACCGTCAGATCGCCTGGAGAC
GCCATCCACGCTGTTTTGACCTCCATAGAAGACACCGGGACCGATCCAGCCTCCGCGGCCGGGAACGGTG
CATTGGAACGGACCGTGTTGACAATTAATCATCGGCATAGTATATCGGCATAGTATAATACGACAAGGTG
AGGAACTAAACCATGGCCAAGTTGACCAGTGCCGTTCCGGTGCTCACCGCGCGCGACGTCGCCGGAGCGG
TCGAGTTCTGGACCGACCGGCTCGGGTTCTCCCGGGACTTCGTGGAGGACGACTTCGCCGGTGTGGTCCG
GGACGACGTGACCCTGTTCATCAGCGCGGTCCAGGACCAGGTGGTGCCGGACAACACCCTGGCCTGGGTG
TGGGTGCGCGGCCTGGACGAGCTGTACGCCGAGTGGTCGGAGGTCGTGTCCACGAACTTCCGGGACGCCT
CCGGGCCGGCCATGACCGAGATCGGCGAGCAGCCGTGGGGGCGGGAGTTCGCCCTGCGCGACCCGGCCGG
CAACTGCGTGCACTTCGTGGCCGAGGAGCAGGACTGACACTCGACCTCGAAACTTGTTTATTGCAGCTTA
TAATGGTTACAAATAAAGCAATAGCATCACAAATTTCACAAATAAAGCATTTTTTTCACTGCATTCTAGT
TGTGGTTTGTCCAAACTCATCAATGTATCTTATCATGTCT
Features (pLannotate 1.2.2; 18 found; start..end, strand, type, name):
     22..351     +  promoter       SV40 promoter: SV40 enhancer and early promoter
    353..385     +  LTR            5' LTR (truncated) (fragment): truncated 5' long terminal repeat (LTR) from HIV-1
    401..419     +  promoter       T7 promoter: promoter for bacteriophage T7 RNA polymerase
    433..459     +  misc_feature   MCS (fragment): multiple cloning site
    464..4306    +  CDS            Pol: LORF2_MOUSE - Also known as Gm17492. Experimental evidence at protein level: Swiss-Prot protein existence level 1. Has a reverse transcriptase activity required for target- primed reverse transcription of the LINE-1 element mRNA, a crucial step in LINE-1 retrotransposition. Has also an endonuclease activity that allows the introduction of nicks in the chromosomal target DNA. Cleaves DNA in AT-rich regions between a 5' stretch of purines and a 3' stretch of pyrimidines, corresponding to sites of LINE-1 integration in the genome. From Mus musculus (Mouse).
   4317..4903    +  misc_feature   IRES2: internal ribosome entry site (IRES) of the encephalomyocarditis virus (EMCV)
   4904..5578    +  CDS            DsRed-Express: DsRed-Express is a basic (constitutively fluorescent) orange fluorescent protein published in 2002, derived from Discosoma sp.. It is reported to be a rapidly-maturing tetramer with low acid sensitivity.
   5631..5855    +  polyA_signal   bGH poly(A) signal: bovine growth hormone polyadenylation signal
   5859..5878    +  promoter       SV40 promoter (fragment): SV40 enhancer and early promoter
   5938..6526    -  rep_origin     ori: high-copy-number ColE1/pMB1/pBR322/pUC origin of replication
   6644..6679    +  CDS            rop (fragment): Rop protein, which maintains plasmids at low copy number; rop
   6781..6880    +  misc_feature   bom (fragment): basis of mobility region from pBR322
   6881..7309    +  rep_origin     f1 ori (sequence partly withheld): f1 bacteriophage origin of replication; arrow indicates direction of (+) strand synthesis
   7372..7675    +  enhancer       CMV enhancer: human cytomegalovirus immediate early enhancer
   7676..7879    +  promoter       CMV promoter: human cytomegalovirus (CMV) immediate early promoter
   7997..8044    +  promoter       EM7 promoter: synthetic bacterial promoter&nbsp
   8063..8437    +  CDS            BleoR: antibiotic-binding protein; Sh ble from Streptoalloteichus hindustanus; confers resistance to bleomycin, phleomycin, and Zeocin™
   8451..5       +  polyA_signal   SV40 poly(A) signal (across the origin): SV40 polyadenylation signal
