[The description below was written by a language model from this plasmid's Addgene catalogue record and pLannotate feature annotations shown in this document.]
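Description:
pORF2 is a mammalian expression plasmid built on the pZeoSV2(+) backbone that expresses the second open reading frame of mouse LINE-1. The 8.6 kb sequence carries a high-copy ColE1/pUC-type origin for propagation in E. coli and an f1 origin for single-stranded DNA production. Selection in both hosts relies on a single Sh ble (BleoR) gene. It sits behind tandem CMV enhancer/promoter and bacterial EM7 promoter elements and ends with an SV40 polyadenylation signal, so Zeocin can be used in bacteria and in mammalian cells alike.

The payload is driven by the SV40 enhancer/early promoter, with a T7 promoter just upstream of the cloning site. The ORF2 coding sequence, inserted between NheI and BamHI, encodes the LINE-1 protein that has both endonuclease and reverse transcriptase activities. It nicks AT-rich chromosomal target DNA and carries out target-primed reverse transcription of the LINE-1 RNA. Although the catalogue entry lists only ORF2 as the insert, the feature table shows that it is followed by an EMCV IRES and DsRed-Express, then a bovine growth hormone polyadenylation signal. The transcript is therefore bicistronic, and red fluorescence should report which transfected cells express the ORF2 message. A few short annotations (an HIV-1 LTR fragment, and rop and bom fragments) appear to be partial matches rather than functional elements.

The associated work concerns LINE-1-based vectors that deliver recombinant antibody genes into Chinese hamster ovary cells by retrotransposition. This is consistent with using pORF2 as a source of ORF2 protein for such systems, though the record does not spell out the exact experimental arrangement.
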