Addgene plasmid #206026: pORF2
Purpose: An expression vector for mouse LINE1 ORF2
Depositing lab: Masamichi Kamihira. Publication: LINE-1 vectors mediate recombinant antibody gene transfer by retrotransposition in Chinese hamster ovary cells. Zheng F, Kawabe Y, Murakami M, Takahashi M, Nishihata K, Yoshida S, Ito A, Kamihira M. Biotechnol J. 2021 Jul;16(7):e2000620. doi: 10.1002/biot.202000620. Epub 2021 May 20. PubMed 33938150.
Backbone
  Vector backbone: pZeoSV2(+)
  Backbone manufacturer: Invitrogen
  Vector type: Mammalian Expression
  Selectable markers: Zeocin
Growth in bacteria
  Bacterial resistance: Bleocin (Zeocin), 50 μg/mL
  Growth temperature: 37°C
  Growth strain: DH5alpha
  Copy number: High Copy
Gene/Insert
  Gene/Insert name: ORF2 derived from mouse LINE1
  Species: M. musculus (mouse)
  Cloning method: Restriction Enzyme; 5′ cloning site NheI (unknown if destroyed); 3′ cloning site BamHI (unknown if destroyed)
  Sequencing primers: 5′ TATTTATGCAGAGGCCGAGG; 3′ CCTCACATTGCCAAAAGACG
Terms and licenses: Academic/Nonprofit Terms; Industry Terms: Not Available to Industry
How to cite: pORF2 was a gift from Masamichi Kamihira (Addgene plasmid # 206026 ; http://n2t.net/addgene:206026 ; RRID:Addgene_206026)
